>Addgene plasmid #126134 | pBbB15k-GFP | addgene full sequence | sequence record 247084 | Addgene NGS Result
GACGTCTTGACGGCTAGCTCAGTCCTAGGTACAGTGCTAGCAGGTTTAATCGAATTCAAAAGATCTTTTA
AGAAGGAGATATACATATGAGTAAAGGAGAAGAACTTTTCACTGGAGTTGTCCCAATTCTTGTTGAATTA
GATGGTGATGTTAATGGGCACAAATTTTCTGTCAGTGGAGAGGGTGAAGGTGATGCAACATACGGAAAAC
TTACCCTTAAATTTATTTGCACTACTGGAAAACTACCTGTTCCGTGGCCAACACTTGTCACTACTTTCTC
TTATGGTGTTCAATGCTTTTCCCGTTATCCGGATCACATGAAACGGCATGACTTTTTCAAGAGTGCCATG
CCCGAAGGTTATGTACAGGAACGCACTATATCTTTCAAAGATGACGGGAACTACAAGACGCGTGCTGAAG
TCAAGTTTGAAGGTGATACCCTTGTTAATCGTATCGAGTTAAAAGGTATTGATTTTAAAGAAGATGGAAA
CATTCTCGGACACAAACTGGAGTACAACTATAACTCACACAATGTATACATCACGGCAGACAAACAAAAG
AATGGAATCAAAGCTAACTTCAAAATTCGCCACAACATTGAAGATGGCTCCGTTCAACTAGCAGACCATT
ATCAACAAAATACTCCAATTGGCGATGGCCCTGTCCTTTTACCAGACAACCATTACCTGTCCACACAATC
TGCCCTTTCGAAAGATCCCAACGAAAAGCGTGACCACATGGTCCTTCTTGAGTTTGTAACTGCTGCTGGG
ATTACACATGGCATGGATGAGCTCTACAAATAAGGATCCAAACTCGAGTAAGGATCTCCAGGCATCAAAT
AAAACGAAAGGCTCAGTCGAAAGACTGGGCCTTTCGTTTTATCTGTTGTTTGTCGGTGAACGCTCTCTAC
TAGAGTCACACTGGCTCACCTTCGGGTGGGCCTTTCTGCGTTTATACCTAGGCTACAGCCGATAGTCTGG
AACAGCGCACTTACGGGTTGCTGCGCAACCCAAGTGCTACCGGCGCGGCAGCGTGACCCGTGTCGGCGGC
TCCAACGGCTCGCCATCGTCCAGAAAACACGGCTCATCGGGCATCGGCAGGCGCTGCTGCCCGCGCCGTT
CCCATTCCTCCGTTTCGGTCAAGGCTGGCAGGTCTGGTTCCATGCCCGGAATGCCGGGCTGGCTGGGCGG
CTCCTCGCCGGGGCCGGTCGGTAGTTGCTGCTCGCCCGGATACAGGGTCGGGATGCGGCGCAGGTCGCCA
TGCCCCAACAGCGATTCGTCCTGGTCGTCGTGATCAACCACCACGGCGGCACTGAACACCGACAGGCGCA
ACTGGTCGCGGGGCTGGCCCCACGCCACGCGGTCATTGACCACGTAGGCCAACACGGTGCCGGGGCCGTT
GAGCTTCACGACGGAGATCCAGCGCTCGGCCACCAAGTCCTTGACTGCGTATTGGACCGTCCGCAAAGAA
CGTCCGATGAGCTTGGAAAGTGTCTTCTGGCTGACCACCACGGCGTTCTGGTGGCCCATCTGCGCCACGA
GGTGATGCAGCAGCATTGCCGCCGTGGGTTTCCTCGCAATAAGCCCGGCCCACGCCTCATGCGCTTTGCG
TTCCGTTTGCACCCAGTGACCGGGCTTGTTCTTGGCTTGAATGCCGATTTCTCTGGACTGCGTGGCCATG
CTTATCTCCATGCGGTAGGGGTGCCGCACGGTTGCGGCACCATGCGCAATCAGCTGCAACTTTTCGGCAG
CGCGACAACAATTATGCGTTGCGTAAAAGTGGCAGTCAATTACAGATTTTCTTTAACCTACGCAATGAGC
TATTGCGGGGGGTGCCGCAATGAGCTGTTGCGTACCCCCCTTTTTTAAGTTGTTGATTTTTAAGTCTTTC
GCATTTCGCCCTATATCTAGTTCTTTGGTGCCCAAAGAAGGGCACCCCTGCGGGGTTCCCCCACGCCTTC
GGCGCGGCTCCCCCTCCGGCAAAAAGTGGCCCCTCCGGGGCTTGTTGATCGACTGCGCGGCCTTCGGCCT
TGCCCAAGGTGGCGCTGCCCCCTTGGAACCCCCGCACTCGCCGCCGTGAGGCTCGGGGGGCAGGCGGGCG
GGCTTCGCCCTTCGACTGCCCCCACTCGCATAGGCTTGGGTCGTTCCAGGCGCGTCAAGGCCAAGCCGCT
GCGCGGTCGCTGCGCGAGCCTTGACCCGCCTTCCACTTGGTGTCCAACCGGCAAGCGAAGCGCGCAGGCC
GCAGGCCGGAGGCACTAGTGCTTGGATTCTCACCAATAAAAAACGCCCGGCGGCAACCGAGCGTTCTGAA
CAAATCCAGATGGAGTTCTGAGGTCATTACTGGATCTATCAACAGGAGTCCAAGCGAGCTCTCGAACCCC
AGAGTCCCGCTCAGAAGAACTCGTCAAGAAGGCGATAGAAGGCGATGCGCTGCGAATCGGGAGCGGCGAT
ACCGTAAAGCACGAGGAAGCGGTCAGCCCATTCGCCGCCAAGCTCTTCAGCAATATCACGGGTAGCCAAC
GCTATGTCCTGATAGCGGTCCGCCACACCCAGCCGGCCACAGTCGATGAATCCAGAAAAGCGGCCATTTT
CCACCATGATATTCGGCAAGCAGGCATCGCCATGGGTCACGACGAGATCCTCGCCGTCGGGCATGCGCGC
CTTGAGCCTGGCGAACAGTTCGGCTGGCGCGAGCCCCTGATGCTCTTCGTCCAGATCATCCTGATCGACA
AGACCGGCTTCCATCCGAGTACGTGCTCGCTCGATGCGATGTTTCGCTTGGTGGTCGAATGGGCAGGTAG
CCGGATCAAGCGTATGCAGCCGCCGCATTGCATCAGCCATGATGGATACTTTCTCGGCAGGAGCAAGGTG
AGATGACAGGAGATCCTGCCCCGGCACTTCGCCCAATAGCAGCCAGTCCCTTCCCGCTTCAGTGACAACG
TCGAGCACAGCTGCGCAAGGAACGCCCGTCGTGGCCAGCCACGATAGCCGCGCTGCCTCGTCCTGCAGTT
CATTCAGGGCACCGGACAGGTCGGTCTTGACAAAAAGAACCGGGCGCCCCTGCGCTGACAGCCGGAACAC
GGCGGCATCAGAGCAGCCGATTGTCTGTTGTGCCCAGTCATAGCCGAATAGCCTCTCCACCCAAGCGGCC
GGAGAACCTGCGTGCAATCCATCTTGTTCAATCATGCGAAACGATCCTCATCCTGTCTCTTGATCAGATC
ATGATCCCCTGCGCCATCAGATCCTTGGCGGCAAGAAAGCCATCCAGTTTACTTTGCAGGGCTTCCCAAC
CTTACCAGAGGGCGCCCCAGCTGGCAATTCC
Features (pLannotate 1.2.2; 9 found; start..end, strand, type, name):
      7..31      +  promoter       J23119(SpeI) promoter (fragment): bacterial promoter (Registry of Standard Biological Parts BBa J23119) modified to end with an SpeI site
     87..800     +  CDS            &alpha;GFP: &alpha;GFP is a basic (constitutively fluorescent) long stokes shift fluorescent protein published in 1996, derived from Aequorea victoria.
    836..907     +  terminator     rrnB T1 terminator: transcription terminator T1 from the E. coli rrnB gene
    923..950     +  terminator     T7Te terminator: phage T7 early transcription terminator
   1017..1679    -  CDS            pBBR1 Rep: replication protein for the broad-host-range plasmid pBBR1 from Bordetella bronchiseptica
   1680..2253    -  rep_origin     pBBR1 oriV (fragment): replication origin of the broad-host-range plasmid pBBR1 from Bordetella bronchiseptica; requires the pBBR1 Rep protein for replication
   2266..2360    -  terminator     lambda t0 terminator: transcription terminator from phage lambda
   2394..3185    -  CDS            neo: KKA2_KLEPN - Also known as kan, nptII. Experimental evidence at protein level: Swiss-Prot protein existence level 1. Resistance to kanamycin, neomycin, paromomycin, ribostamycin, butirosin and gentamicin B. From Klebsiella pneumoniae.
   3217..3321    -  CDS            tnpA (fragment): TN5P_ECOLX - Also known as tnp. Experimental evidence at protein level: Swiss-Prot protein existence level 1. Mediates transposition of transposon Tn5 by a 'cut and paste' mechanism. First, the monomeric transposase binds the 19 bp inverted DNA repeats flanking the transposon. Then, dimerization of the DNA- bound transposase creates a synaptic DNA complex. After nicking of the first DNA strand, excision of the transposon proceeds through a series of intermediates. The transposase then mediates the insertion of the transposon at a new site by strand transfer. The activity of the wild- type tran
