[The description below was written by a language model from this plasmid's Addgene catalogue record and pLannotate feature annotations shown in this document.]
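Description:
pBbB15k-GFP is a small bacterial expression plasmid (about 3.3 kb in the sequenced record) from the BglBrick-compatible pBb vector family, built for constitutive gene expression in Escherichia coli. It replicates from the broad-host-range pBBR1 origin, with the pBBR1 Rep protein that this oriV requires encoded immediately alongside it. Selection is by kanamycin, conferred by the neo/nptII aminoglycoside phosphotransferase gene. A short fragment annotated as Tn5 transposase next to this marker is most likely a remnant of the transposon from which the resistance cassette originated, not a functional element. The catalogue lists the plasmid as high copy.

The payload is GFPuv, a synthetic 717 bp Aequorea victoria-derived green fluorescent protein variant; the automated annotation labels this reading frame as a closely related GFP. According to the catalogue it is driven by J23100, a constitutive synthetic sigma-70 promoter from the Anderson collection. The feature table instead reports a partial match to the related J23119 promoter at this position, which probably reflects the high sequence similarity among members of that promoter family. Downstream of the reporter, tandem rrnB T1 and T7Te terminators stop transcription, and a lambda t0 terminator follows the resistance gene, insulating the expression unit from the rest of the backbone.

The plasmid serves as a reporter for inducer-independent expression with this promoter and origin combination, and it was deposited with work on a tool for selecting and predicting E. coli expression vectors. Its BglBrick compatibility should allow GFP to be exchanged for another gene of interest using standardised assembly.
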