Addgene plasmid #126134: pBbB15k-GFP
Purpose: Constitutive expression vector for Escherichia coli. BglBrick compatible.
Depositing lab: Nigel Scrutton. Depositing organization: University of Manchester. Publication: SelProm: A Queryable and Predictive Expression Vector Selection Tool for Escherichia coli. Jervis AJ, Carbonell P, Taylor S, Sung R, Dunstan MS, Robinson CJ, Breitling R, Takano E, Scrutton NS. ACS Synth Biol. 2019 Mar 18. doi: 10.1021/acssynbio.8b00399. PubMed 30870592.
Backbone
  Vector backbone: pBb
  Backbone size w/o insert (bp): 2663
  Vector type: Bacterial Expression, Synthetic Biology
Growth in bacteria
  Bacterial resistance: Kanamycin, 50 μg/mL
  Growth temperature: 37°C
  Growth strain: DH5alpha
  Copy number: High Copy
Gene/Insert
  Gene/Insert name: GFPuv
  Species: Synthetic
  Insert size (bp): 717
  Promoter: J23100
  Cloning method: Unknown
  Sequencing primers: 5′ CTGCGCCATCAGATCCTTGG
Terms and licenses: Academic/Nonprofit Terms; Industry Terms: Not Available to Industry
Depositor comments: Cloning method was In-Fusion.
How to cite: pBbB15k-GFP was a gift from Nigel Scrutton (Addgene plasmid # 126134 ; http://n2t.net/addgene:126134 ; RRID:Addgene_126134)
